>Addgene plasmid #50748 | pCMVMagFRET-1-NLS | depositor full sequence | sequence record 76084 | pCMVMagFRET-1-NLS sequence 5677 bps
TAGTTATTAATAGTAATCAATTACGGGGTCATTAGTTCATAGCCCATATATGGAGTTCCGCGTTACATAA
CTTACGGTAAATGGCCCGCCTGGCTGACCGCCCAACGACCCCCGCCCATTGACGTCAATAATGACGTATG
TTCCCATAGTAACGCCAATAGGGACTTTCCATTGACGTCAATGGGTGGAGTATTTACGGTAAACTGCCCA
CTTGGCAGTACATCAAGTGTATCATATGCCAAGTACGCCCCCTATTGACGTCAATGACGGTAAATGGCCC
GCCTGGCATTATGCCCAGTACATGACCTTATGGGACTTTCCTACTTGGCAGTACATCTACGTATTAGTCA
TCGCTATTACCATGGTGATGCGGTTTTGGCAGTACATCAATGGGCGTGGATAGCGGTTTGACTCACGGGG
ATTTCCAAGTCTCCACCCCATTGACGTCAATGGGAGTTTGTTTTGGCACCAAAATCAACGGGACTTTCCA
AAATGTCGTAACAACTCCGCCCCATTGACGCAAATGGGCGGTAGGCGTGTACGGTGGGAGGTCTATATAA
GCAGAGCTGGTTTAGTGAACCGTCAGATCCGCTAGCGCCGCCACCATGGGCCATATGGTGAGCAAGGGCG
AGGAGCTGTTCACCGGGGTGGTGCCCATCCTGGTCGAGCTGGACGGCGACGTAAACGGCCACAAGTTCAG
CGTGTCCGGCGAGGGCGAGGGCGATGCCACCTACGGCAAGCTGACCCTGAAGTTCATCTGCACCACCGGT
AAGCTGCCCGTGCCCTGGCCCACCCTCGTGACCACCCTGACCTGGGGCGTGCAGTGCTTCGCCCGCTACC
CCGACCACATGAAGCAGCACGACTTCTTCAAGTCCGCCATGCCCGAAGGCTACGTCCAGGAGCGCACCAT
CTTCTTCAAGGACGACGGCAACTACAAGACCCGCGCCGAGGTGAAGTTCGAGGGCGACACCCTGGTGAAC
CGCATCGAGCTGAAGGGCATCGACTTCAAGGAGGACGGCAACATCCTGGGGCACAAGCTGGAGTACAACG
CCATCAGCGACAACGTCTATATCACCGCCGACAAGCAGAAGAACGGCATCAAGGCCAACTTCAAGATCCG
CCACAACATCGAGGACGGCAGCGTGCAGCTCGCCGACCACTACCAGCAGAACACCCCCATCGGCGACGGC
CCCGTGCTGCTGCCCGACAACCACTACCTGAGCACCCAGTCCGCCCTGAGCAAAGACCCCAACGAGAAGC
GCGATCACATGGTCCTGCTGGAGTTCGTGACCGCCGCCGGGATCACTAGCGAGGAACAGAAACAAGAAAT
TAAAGATGCTTTTGAACTGTTTGATACAGACAAAGATGAAGCAATAGATTATCATGAACTGAAGGTGGCA
ATGAGAGCCTTGGGGTTTGATGTAAAAAAAGCTGATGTACTGAAGATTCTTAAAGATTATGACAGAGAAG
CCACAGGGAAAATCACCTTTGAAGATTTTAATGAAGTTGTGACAGACTGGATATTGGAAAGAGATGCCAT
GGTGAGCAAGGGCGAGGAGCTGTTCACCGGGGTGGTGCCCATCCTGGTCGAGCTGGACGGCGACGTAAAC
GGCCACAAGTTCAGCGTGTCCGGCGAGGGCGAGGGCGATGCCACCTACGGCAAGCTGACCCTGAAGTTCA
TCTGCACCACCGGCAAGCTGCCCGTGCCCTGGCCCACCCTCGTGACCACCTTCGGCTACGGCCTGATGTG
CTTCGCCCGCTACCCCGACCACATGAAGCAGCACGACTTCTTCAAGTCCGCCATGCCCGAAGGCTACGTC
CAGGAGCGCACCATCTTCTTCAAGGACGACGGCAACTACAAGACCCGCGCCGAGGTGAAGTTCGAGGGCG
ACACCCTGGTGAACCGCATCGAGCTGAAGGGCATCGACTTCAAGGAGGACGGCAACATCCTGGGGCACAA
GCTTGAGTACAACTACAACAGCCACAACGTCTATATCATGGCCGACAAGCAGAAGAACGGCATCAAGGTG
AACTTCAAGATCCGCCACAACATCGAGGACGGCAGCGTGCAGCTCGCCGACCACTACCAGCAGAACACCC
CCATCGGCGACGGCCCCGTGCTGCTGCCCGACAACCACTACCTGAGCTACCAGTCCGCCCTGAGCAAAGA
CCCCAACGAGAAGCGCGATCACATGGTCCTGCTGGAGTTCGTGACCGCCGCCGGGATCACTCTCGGCATG
GACGAGCTGTACAAGGGCGGATCTCCCAAGAAAAAACGCAAGGTGGATCCAAAGAAAAAGCGTAAAGTTG
ATCCAAAAAAGAAGAGAAAGGTAGATCTATAAAGCGGCCGCGACTCTAGATCATAATCAGCCATACCACA
TTTGTAGAGGTTTTACTTGCTTTAAAAAACCTCCCACACCTCCCCCTGAACCTGAAACATAAAATGAATG
CAATTGTTGTTGTTAACTTGTTTATTGCAGCTTATAATGGTTACAAATAAAGCAATAGCATCACAAATTT
CACAAATAAAGCATTTTTTTCACTGCATTCTAGTTGTGGTTTGTCCAAACTCATCAATGTATCTTAAGGC
GTAAATTGTAAGCGTTAATATTTTGTTAAAATTCGCGTTAAATTTTTGTTAAATCAGCTCATTTTTTAAC
CAATAGGCCGAAATCGGCAAAATCCCTTATAAATCAAAAGAATAGACCGAGATAGGGT
[37 nt withheld, positions 2719-2755]
AAAGAACGTGGACTCCAACGTCAAAGG
[49 nt withheld, positions 2783-2831]
T
[91 nt withheld, positions 2833-2923]
G
[124 nt withheld, positions 2925-3048]
CAGGTGGCACTTTTCGGGGAAATGTGCGCGGAACCCCTATTTGTTTATTTTTCTAAATACATTCAAATAT
GTATCCGCTCATGAGACAATAACCCTGATAAATGCTTCAATAATATTGAAAAAGGAAGAGTCCTGAGGCG
GAAAGAACCAGCTGTGGAATGTGTGTCAGTTAGGGTGTGGAAAGTCCCCAGGCTCCCCAGCAGGCAGAAG
TATGCAAAGCATGCATCTCAATTAGTCAGCAACCAGGTGTGGAAAGTCCCCAGGCTCCCCAGCAGGCAGA
AGTATGCAAAGCATGCATCTCAATTAGTCAGCAACCATAGTCCCGCCCCTAACTCCGCCCATCCCGCCCC
TAACTCCGCCCAGTTCCGCCCATTCTCCGCCCCATGGCTGACTAATTTTTTTTATTTATGCAGAGGCCGA
GGCCGCCTCGGCCTCTGAGCTATTCCAGAAGTAGTGAGGAGGCTTTTTTGGAGGCCTAGGCTTTTGCAAA
GATCGATCAAGAGACAGGATGAGGATCGTTTCGCATGATTGAACAAGATGGATTGCACGCAGGTTCTCCG
GCCGCTTGGGTGGAGAGGCTATTCGGCTATGACTGGGCACAACAGACAATCGGCTGCTCTGATGCCGCCG
TGTTCCGGCTGTCAGCGCAGGGGCGCCCGGTTCTTTTTGTCAAGACCGACCTGTCCGGTGCCCTGAATGA
ACTGCAAGACGAGGCAGCGCGGCTATCGTGGCTGGCCACGACGGGCGTTCCTTGCGCAGCTGTGCTCGAC
GTTGTCACTGAAGCGGGAAGGGACTGGCTGCTATTGGGCGAAGTGCCGGGGCAGGATCTCCTGTCATCTC
ACCTTGCTCCTGCCGAGAAAGTATCCATCATGGCTGATGCAATGCGGCGGCTGCATACGCTTGATCCGGC
TACCTGCCCATTCGACCACCAAGCGAAACATCGCATCGAGCGAGCACGTACTCGGATGGAAGCCGGTCTT
GTCGATCAGGATGATCTGGACGAAGAGCATCAGGGGCTCGCGCCAGCCGAACTGTTCGCCAGGCTCAAGG
CGAGCATGCCCGACGGCGAGGATCTCGTCGTGACCCATGGCGATGCCTGCTTGCCGAATATCATGGTGGA
AAATGGCCGCTTTTCTGGATTCATCGACTGTGGCCGGCTGGGTGTGGCGGACCGCTATCAGGACATAGCG
TTGGCTACCCGTGATATTGCTGAAGAGCTTGGCGGCGAATGGGCTGACCGCTTCCTCGTGCTTTACGGTA
TCGCCGCTCCCGATTCGCAGCGCATCGCCTTCTATCGCCTTCTTGACGAGTTCTTCTGAGCGGGACTCTG
GGGTTCGAAATGACCGACCAAGCGACGCCCAACCTGCCATCACGAGATTTCGATTCCACCGCCGCCTTCT
ATGAAAGGTTGGGCTTCGGAATCGTTTTCCGGGACGCCGGCTGGATGATCCTCCAGCGCGGGGATCTCAT
GCTGGAGTTCTTCGCCCACCCTAGGGGGAGGCTAACTGAAACACGGAAGGAGACAATACCGGAAGGAACC
CGCGCTATGACGGCAATAAAAAGACAGAATAAAACGCACGGTGTTGGGTCGTTTGTTCATAAACGCGGGG
TTCGGTCCCAGGGCTGGCACTCTGTCGATACCCCACCGAGACCCCATTGGGGCCAATACGCCCGCGTTTC
TTCCTTTTCCCCACCCCACCCCCCAAGTTCGGGTGAAGGCCCAGGGCTCGCAGCCAACGTCGGGGCGGCA
GGCCCTGCCATAGCCTCAGGTTACTCATATATACTTTAGATTGATTTAAAACTTCATTTTTAATTTAAAA
GGATCTAGGTGAAGATCCTTTTTGATAATCTCATGACCAAAATCCCTTAACGTGAGTTTTCGTTCCACTG
AGCGTCAGACCCCGTAGAAAAGATCAAAGGATCTTCTTGAGATCCTTTTTTTCTGCGCGTAATCTGCTGC
TTGCAAACAAAAAAACCACCGCTACCAGCGGTGGTTTGTTTGCCGGATCAAGAGCTACCAACTCTTTTTC
CGAAGGTAACTGGCTTCAGCAGAGCGCAGATACCAAATACTGTCCTTCTAGTGTAGCCGTAGTTAGGCCA
CCACTTCAAGAACTCTGTAGCACCGCCTACATACCTCGCTCTGCTAATCCTGTTACCAGTGGCTGCTGCC
AGTGGCGATAAGTCGTGTCTTACCGGGTTGGACTCAAGACGATAGTTACCGGATAAGGCGCAGCGGTCGG
GCTGAACGGGGGGTTCGTGCACACAGCCCAGCTTGGAGCGAACGACCTACACCGAACTGAGATACCTACA
GCGTGAGCTATGAGAAAGCGCCACGCTTCCCGAAGGGAGAAAGGCGGACAGGTATCCGGTAAGCGGCAGG
GTCGGAACAGGAGAGCGCACGAGGGAGCTTCCAGGGGGAAACGCCTGGTATCTTTATAGTCCTGTCGGGT
TTCGCCACCTCTGACTTGAGCGTCGATTTTTGTGATGCTCGTCAGGGGGGCGGAGCCTATGGAAAAACGC
CAGCAACGCGGCCTTTTTACGGTTCCTGGCCTTTTGCTGGCCTTTTGCTCACATGTTCTTTCCTGCGTTA
TCCCCTGATTCTGTGGATAACCGTATTACCGCCATGCAT
Features (pLannotate 1.2.2; 16 found; start..end, strand, type, name):
     61..364     +  enhancer       CMV enhancer: human cytomegalovirus immediate early enhancer
    365..568     +  promoter       CMV promoter: human cytomegalovirus (CMV) immediate early promoter
    615..1307    +  CDS            Cerulean: Cerulean is a basic (constitutively fluorescent) cyan fluorescent protein published in 2004, derived from Aequorea victoria. It has low acid sensitivity.
   1308..1535    +  CDS            CETN3 (fragment): CETN3_HUMAN - Also known as CEN3. Experimental evidence at protein level: Swiss-Prot protein existence level 1. As a component of the TREX-2 complex, involved in the export of mRNAs to the cytoplasm through the nuclear pores. From Homo sapiens (Human).
   1539..2255    +  CDS            Citrine: Citrine is a basic (constitutively fluorescent) yellow fluorescent protein published in 2001, derived from Aequorea victoria. It has moderate acid sensitivity.
   2313..2333    +  CDS            SV40 NLS: nuclear localization signal of SV40 (simian virus 40) large T antigen
   2359..2442    +  CDS            large T antigen (fragment): large T antigen from SV40 (simian virus 40)
   2465..2586    +  polyA_signal   SV40 poly(A) signal: SV40 polyadenylation signal
   2620..3048    -  rep_origin     f1 ori (sequence partly withheld): f1 bacteriophage origin of replication; arrow indicates direction of (+) strand synthesis
   3075..3179    +  promoter       AmpR promoter: bla
   3181..3538    +  promoter       SV40 promoter: SV40 enhancer and early promoter
   3573..4367    +  CDS            NeoR/KanR: aminoglycoside phosphotransferase from Tn5; aph(3')-II (or nptII); confers resistance to neomycin, kanamycin, and G418 (Geneticin®)
   4388..4540    +  CDS            ble (fragment): BLE_KLEPN - Experimental evidence at protein level: Swiss-Prot protein existence level 1. Binding protein with a strong affinity to the bleomycin family of antibiotics. Binds to CL990; an antimitotic-antibiotic compound. From Klebsiella pneumoniae.
   4599..4646    +  polyA_signal   HSV TK poly(A) signal: herpes simplex virus thymidine kinase polyadenylation signal (Cole and Stacy, 1985)
   4737..4753    -  polyA_signal   bGH poly(A) signal (fragment): bovine growth hormone polyadenylation signal
   4975..5563    +  rep_origin     ori: high-copy-number ColE1/pMB1/pBR322/pUC origin of replication
