[The description below was written by a language model from this plasmid's Addgene catalogue record and pLannotate feature annotations shown in this document.]
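Description:
pCMVMagFRET-1-NLS is a 5,677 bp mammalian expression plasmid on a pCMV backbone that produces a nuclear-targeted version of MagFRET-1, a genetically encoded fluorescent sensor for magnesium ions. It is maintained in E. coli at high copy through a ColE1/pUC-type origin and also carries an f1 phage origin. A single Tn5 NeoR/KanR (aminoglycoside phosphotransferase) gene provides both selections. It sits downstream of tandem bacterial (bla-type) and SV40 enhancer/early promoters and is followed by an HSV TK polyadenylation signal, so it gives kanamycin resistance in bacteria and G418 resistance in transfected mammalian cells. The short ble and bGH poly(A) fragments called in this region appear to be backbone remnants or partial annotation matches, not functional elements.

The sensor cassette is driven by the human CMV immediate early enhancer and promoter and terminated by an SV40 poly(A) signal. The annotated coding segments run, in order, from the cyan donor Cerulean to a fragment of human centrin 3 (CETN3) and then the yellow acceptor Citrine. Downstream lie an SV40 large T antigen nuclear localization signal and a further short large T antigen fragment. In a FRET sensor of this design, metal binding to the central domain changes its conformation, which alters energy transfer between the two fluorescent proteins and gives a ratiometric readout. The centrin fragment presumably serves as the Mg2+-binding element, although the record does not say so explicitly. According to the record, the sensor does not respond to normal Ca2+ levels. The plasmid is intended for imaging Mg2+ in the nucleus of mammalian cells.
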