Addgene plasmid #50748: pCMVMagFRET-1-NLS
Purpose: Expresses MagFRET-1 in the nucleus of mammalian cells. FRET sensor based on Cerulean/Citrine for Mg2+ imaging. Sensor does not respond to normal Ca2+ levels.
Depositing lab: Maarten Merkx. Depositing organization: Technische Universiteit Eindhoven. Publication: MagFRET: The First Genetically Encoded Fluorescent Mg(2+) Sensor. Lindenburg LH, Vinkenborg JL, Oortwijn J, Aper SJ, Merkx M. PLoS One. 2013 Dec 2;8(12):e82009. doi: 10.1371/journal.pone.0082009. PubMed 24312622.
Backbone
  Vector backbone: pCMV
  Vector type: Mammalian Expression
  Selectable markers: Neomycin (select with G418)
Growth in bacteria
  Bacterial resistance: Kanamycin, 50 μg/mL
  Growth temperature: 37°C
  Growth strain: XL1 Blue
  Copy number: High Copy
Gene/Insert
  Gene/Insert name: gene encoding for MagFRET-1 with NLS
Terms and licenses: Academic/Nonprofit Terms; Industry Terms: Not Available to Industry
How to cite: pCMVMagFRET-1-NLS was a gift from Maarten Merkx (Addgene plasmid # 50748 ; http://n2t.net/addgene:50748 ; RRID:Addgene_50748)
