>Addgene plasmid #50748 | pCMVMagFRET-1-NLS | addgene partial sequence | sequence record 77935 | CMV-F 5'-CGCAAATGGGCGGTAGGCGTG-3'
CTATATAAGCAGAGCTGGTTTAGTGAACCGTCAGATCCGCTAGCGCCGCCACCATGGGCCATATGGTGAG
CAAGGGCGAGGAGCTGTTCACCGGGGTGGTGCCCATCCTGGTCGAGCTGGACGGCGACGTAAACGGCCAC
AAGTTCAGCGTGTCCGGCGAGGGCGAGGGCGATGCCACCTACGGCAAGCTGACCCTGAAGTTCATCTGCA
CCACCGGTAAGCTGCCCGTGCCCTGGCCCACCCTCGTGACCACCCTGACCTGGGGCGTGCAGTGCTTCGC
CCGCTACCCCGACCACATGAAGCAGCACGACTTCTTCAAGTCCGCCATGCCCGAAGGCTACGTCCAGGAG
CGCACCATCTTCTTCAAGGACGACGGCAACTACAAGACCCGCGCCGAGGTGAAGTTCGAGGGCGACACCC
TGGTGAACCGCATCGAGCTGAAGGGCATCGACTTCAAGGAGGACGGCAACATCCTGGGGCACAAGCTGGA
GTACAACGCCATCAGCGACAACGTCTATATCACCGCCGACAAGCAGAAGAACGGCATCAAGGCCAACTTC
AAGATCCGCCACAACATCGAGGACGGCAGCGTGCAGCTCGCCGACCACTACCAGCAGAACACCCCCATCG
GCGACGGCCCCGTGCTGCTGCCCGACAACCACTACCTGAGCACCCAGTCCGCCCTGAGCAAAGACCCCAA
CGAGAAGCGCGATCACATGGTCCTGCTGGAGTTCGTGACCGCCGCCGGGATCACTAGCGAGGAACAGAAA
CAAGAAATTAAAGATGCTTTTGAACTGTTTGATACAGACAAAGATGAAGCAATAGATTATCATGAACTGA
AGGTGGCAATGAGAGCCTTGGGGTTTGATGTAAAAAAAGCTGATGTACTGAAGATTCTTAAAGATTATGA
CAGA
