>Addgene plasmid #50748 | pCMVMagFRET-1-NLS | addgene partial sequence | sequence record 77937 | SV40pA-R 5'-GAAATTTGTGATGCTATTGC-3'
AACAACAACAATTGCATTCATTTTATGTTTCAGGTTCAGGGGGAGGTGTGGGAGGTTTTTTAAAGCAAGT
AAAACCTCTACAAATGTGGTATGGCTGATTATGATCTAGAGTCGCGGCCGCTTTATAGATCTACCTTTCT
CTTCTTTTTTGGATCAACTTTACGCTTTTTCTTTGGATCCACCTTGCGTTTTTTCTTGGGAGATCCGCCC
TTGTACAGCTCGTCCATGCCGAGAGTGATCCCGGCGGCGGTCACGAACTCCAGCAGGACCATGTGATCGC
GCTTCTCGTTGGGGTCTTTGCTCAGGGCGGACTGGTAGCTCAGGTAGTGGTTGTCGGGCAGCAGCACGGG
GCCGTCGCCGATGGGGGTGTTCTGCTGGTAGTGGTCGGCGAGCTGCACGCTGCCGTCCTCGATGTTGTGG
CGGATCTTGAAGTTCACCTTGATGCCGTTCTTCTGCTTGTCGGCCATGATATAGACGTTGTGGCTGTTGT
AGTTGTACTCAAGCTTGTGCCCCAGGATGTTGCCGTCCTCCTTGAAGTCGATGCCCTTCAGCTCGATGCG
GTTCACCAGGGTGTCGCCCTCGAACTTCACCTCGGCGCGGGTCTTGTAGTTGCCGTCGTCCTTGAAGAAG
ATGGTGCGCTCCTGGACGTAGCCTTCGGGCATGGCGGACTTGAAGAAGTCGTGCTGCTTCATGTGGTCGG
GGTAGCGGGCGAAGCACATCAGGCCGTAGCCGAAGGTGGTCACGAGGGTGGGCCAGGGCACGGGCAGCTT
GCCGGTGGTGCAGATGAACTTCAGGGTCAGCTTGCCGTAGGTGGCATCGCCCTCGCCCTCGCCGGACACG
CTGAACTTGTGGCCGTTTACGTCGCCGTCCAGCTCGACCAGGATGGGCACCACCCCGGTGAACAGCTCCT
CGCCCTTGCTCACCATGGCATCTCTTTCCAATATCCAGTCTGTCACAACTTCATTAAAATCTTCAAAGGT
GATTTTCCCTGTGGCTTCTCTGTCATAATCTTTAAGAATCTTC
