>Addgene plasmid #50748 | pCMVMagFRET-1-NLS | addgene partial sequence | sequence record 77938 | Citrine RV 5'-CATCAGGCCGTAGCCGAAGG-3'
GGCCAGGGCACGGGCAGCTTGCCGGTGGTGCAGATGAACTTCAGGGTCAGCTTGCCGTAGGTGGCATCGC
CCTCGCCCTCGCCGGACACGCTGAACTTGTGGCCGTTTACGTCGCCGTCCAGCTCGACCAGGATGGGCAC
CACCCCGGTGAACAGCTCCTCGCCCTTGCTCACCATGGCATCTCTTTCCAATATCCAGTCTGTCACAACT
TCATTAAAATCTTCAAAGGTGATTTTCCCTGTGGCTTCTCTGTCATAATCTTTAAGAATCTTCAGTACAT
CAGCTTTTTTTACATCAAACCCCAAGGCTCTCATTGCCACCTTCAGTTCATGATAATCTATTGCTTCATC
TTTGTCTGTATCAAACAGTTCAAAAGCATCTTTAATTTCTTGTTTCTGTTCCTCGCTAGTGATCCCGGCG
GCGGTCACGAACTCCAGCAGGACCATGTGATCGCGCTTCTCGTTGGGGTCTTTGCTCAGGGCGGACTGGG
TGCTCAGGTAGTGGTTGTCGGGCAGCAGCACGGGGCCGTCGCCGATGGGGGTGTTCTGCTGGTAGTGGTC
GGCGAGCTGCACGCTGCCGTCCTCGATGTTGTGGCGGATCTTGAAGTTGGCCTTGATGCCGTTCTTCTGC
TTGTCGGCGGTGATATAGACGTTGTCGCTGATGGCGTTGTACTCCAGCTTGTGCCCCAGGATGTTGCCGT
CCTCCTTGAAGTCGATGCCCTTCAGCTCGATGCGGTTCACCAGGGTGTCGCCCTCGAACTTCACCTCGGC
GCGGGTCTTGTAGTTGCCGTCGTCCTTGAAGAAGATGGTGCGCTCCTGGACGTAGCCTTCGGGCATGGCG
GACTTGAAGAAGTCGTGCTGCTTCATGTGGTCGGGGTAGCGGGCGAAGCACTGCACGCCCCAGGTCAGGG
TGGTCACGAGGGTGGGCCAGGGCACGGGCAGCTTACCGGTGGTGCAGATGAACTTCAGGGTCAGCTTGCC
GTAGGTGGCATCGCC
